>Addgene plasmid #162241 | RAPpGEX | addgene full sequence | sequence record 327904 | Addgene NGS Result
TTGACAATTAATCATCGGCTCGTATAATGTGTGGAATTGTGAGCGGATAACAATTTCACACAGGAAACAG
TATTCATGTCCCCTATACTAGGTTATTGGAAAATTAAGGGCCTTGTGCAACCCACTCGACTTCTTTTGGA
ATATCTTGAAGAAAAATATGAAGAGCATTTGTATGAGCGCGATGAAGGTGATAAATGGCGAAACAAAAAG
TTTGAATTGGGTTTGGAGTTTCCCAATCTTCCTTATTATATTGATGGTGATGTTAAATTAACACAGTCTA
TGGCCATCATACGTTATATAGCTGACAAGCACAACATGTTGGGTGGTTGTCCAAAAGAGCGTGCAGAGAT
TTCAATGCTTGAAGGAGCGGTTTTGGATATTAGATACGGTGTTTCGAGAATTGCATATAGTAAAGACTTT
GAAACTCTCAAAGTTGATTTTCTTAGCAAGCTACCTGAAATGCTGAAAATGTTCGAAGATCGTTTATGTC
ATAAAACATATTTAAATGGTGATCATGTAACCCATCCTGACTTCATGTTGTATGACGCTCTTGATGTTGT
TTTATACATGGACCCAATGTGCCTGGATGCGTTCCCAAAATTAGTTTGTTTTAAAAAACGTATTGAAGCT
ATCCCACAAATTGATAAGTACTTGAAATCCAGCAAGTATATAGCATGGCCTTTGCAGGGCTGGCAAGCCA
CGTTTGGTGGTGGCGACCATCCTCCAAAATCGGATCTGGTTCCGCGTGGATCCAGGAAGATGGCGCCTCG
AAGAGAGAGGGTCTCTACGCTGCCCCGGCTCCAACTGCTAGTGCTGTTGTTGCTGCCGCTGATGCTTGTG
CCCCAGCCCATAGCAGGCCATGGCGGCAAGTACTCGCGAGAGAAGAACGAGCCGGAGATGGCCGCCAAGC
GCGAGTCCGGGGAGGAGTTCCGCATGGAGAAGCTGAACCAGCTATGGGAGAAGGCCAAGCGGCTTCATCT
GTCTCCTGTGAGGCTGGCCGAGCTGCATTCTGACCTGAAGATACAAGAGAGGGATGAACTCAACTGGAAA
AAGCTGAAGGTGGAAGGCTTGGATAAGGATGGGGAGAAAGAAGCAAAACTGATCCACAACCTCAACGTCA
TCCTGGCCAGATACGGACTGGATGGGAGGAAGGACGCCCAGATGGTGCACAGCAACGCCCTCAATGAAGA
CACCCAGGATGAGCTGGGGGACCCCAGGCTGGAAAAGCTGTGGCACAAGGCAAAGACATCAGGGAAATTC
TCCAGTGAAGAGCTGGACAAGCTGTGGAGAGAGTTTCTGCATTACAAAGAGAAGATCCAGGAGTACAATG
TGCTGCTAGACACACTGAGCAGAGCTGAAGAAGGTTATGAGAACCTTCTCAGTCCCTCGGACATGGCCCA
CATCAAGAGCGACACCCTGATCAGCAAGCACAGTGAGCTGAAGGACAGACTGCGCAGTATCAACCAGGGC
TTGGACCGCCTGCGGAAGGTCAGCCACCAGGGCTATGGCTCCACCACTGAGTTTGAAGAGCCCCGGGTGA
TAGATCTGTGGGACCTGGCTCAGTCTGCCAACTTCACTGAGAAGGAACTGGAGTCATTCAGGGAGGAGCT
CAAGCACTTTGAGGCCAAAATTGAAAAGCACAACCACTACCAGAAGCAGCTGGAGATTTCCCACCAGAAG
CTGAAGCACGTGGAGAGCATCGGCGACCCCGAGCACATCAGCCGCAACAAGGAGAAATACGTGCTGCTGG
AGGAGAAGACCAAGGAGCTGGGCTACAAGGTGAAGAAGCATCTACAGGACCTGTCTAGCAGGGTCTCAAG
GGCTCGGCACAATGAGCTCTGAGGACCAGAAGCCACCAGCAGCAGCCTAGAGAGAACACTTGAAGACACC
GGGAGCTGTCAGCATGTCCTCGAGCGGCCGCATCGTGACTGACTGACGATCTGCCTCGCGCGTTTCGGTG
ATGACGGTGAAAACCTCTGACACATGCAGCTCCCGGAGACGGTCACAGCTTGTCTGTAAGCGGATGCCGG
GAGCAGACAAGCCCGTCAGGGCGCGTCAGCGGGTGTTGGCGGGTGTCGGGGCGCAGCCATGACCCAGTCA
CGTAGCGATAGCGGAGTGTATAATTCTTGAAGACGAAAGGGCCTCGTGATACGCCTATTTTTATAGGTTA
ATGTCATGATAATAATGGTTTCTTAGACGTCAGGTGGCACTTTTCGGGGAAATGTGCGCGGAACCCCTAT
TTGTTTATTTTTCTAAATACATTCAAATATGTATCCGCTCATGAGACAATAACCCTGATAAATGCTTCAA
TAATATTGAAAAAGGAAGAGTATGAGTATTCAACATTTCCGTGTCGCCCTTATTCCCTTTTTTGCGGCAT
TTTGCCTTCCTGTTTTTGCTCACCCAGAAACGCTGGTGAAAGTAAAAGATGCTGAAGATCAGTTGGGTGC
ACGAGTGGGTTACATCGAACTGGATCTCAACAGCGGTAAGATCCTTGAGAGTTTTCGCCCCGAAGAACGT
TTTCCAATGATGAGCACTTTTAAAGTTCTGCTATGTGGCGCGGTATTATCCCGTGTTGACGCCGGGCAAG
AGCAACTCGGTCGCCGCATACACTATTCTCAGAATGACTTGGTTGAGTACTCACCAGTCACAGAAAAGCA
TCTTACGGATGGCATGACAGTAAGAGAATTATGCAGTGCTGCCATAACCATGAGTGATAACACTGCGGCC
AACTTACTTCTGACAACGATCGGAGGACCGAAGGAGCTAACCGCTTTTTTGCACAACATGGGGGATCATG
TAACTCGCCTTGATCGTTGGGAACCGGAGCTGAATGAAGCCATACCAAACGACGAGCGTGACACCACGAT
GCCTGCAGCAATGGCAACAACGTTGCGCAAACTATTAACTGGCGAACTACTTACTCTAGCTTCCCGGCAA
CAATTAATAGACTGGATGGAGGCGGATAAAGTTGCAGGACCACTTCTGCGCTCGGCCCTTCCGGCTGGCT
GGTTTATTGCTGATAAATCTGGAGCCGGTGAGCGTGGGTCTCGCGGTATCATTGCAGCACTGGGGCCAGA
TGGTAAGCCCTCCCGTATCGTAGTTATCTACACGACGGGGAGTCAGGCAACTATGGATGAACGAAATAGA
CAGATCGCTGAGATAGGTGCCTCACTGATTAAGCATTGGTAACTGTCAGACCAAGTTTACTCATATATAC
TTTAGATTGATTTAAAACTTCATTTTTAATTTAAAAGGATCTAGGTGAAGATCCTTTTTGATAATCTCAT
GACCAAAATCCCTTAACGTGAGTTTTCGTTCCACTGAGCGTCAGACCCCGTAGAAAAGATCAAAGGATCT
TCTTGAGATCCTTTTTTTCTGCGCGTAATCTGCTGCTTGCAAACAAAAAAACCACCGCTACCAGCGGTGG
TTTGTTTGCCGGATCAAGAGCTACCAACTCTTTTTCCGAAGGTAACTGGCTTCAGCAGAGCGCAGATACC
AAATACTGTCCTTCTAGTGTAGCCGTAGTTAGGCCACCACTTCAAGAACTCTGTAGCACCGCCTACATAC
CTCGCTCTGCTAATCCTGTTACCAGTGGCTGCTGCCAGTGGCGATAAGTCGTGTCTTACCGGGTTGGACT
CAAGACGATAGTTACCGGATAAGGCGCAGCGGTCGGGCTGAACGGGGGGTTCGTGCACACAGCCCAGCTT
GGAGCGAACGACCTACACCGAACTGAGATACCTACAGCGTGAGCTATGAGAAAGCGCCACGCTTCCCGAA
GGGAGAAAGGCGGACAGGTATCCGGTAAGCGGCAGGGTCGGAACAGGAGAGCGCACGAGGGAGCTTCCAG
GGGGAAACGCCTGGTATCTTTATAGTCCTGTCGGGTTTCGCCACCTCTGACTTGAGCGTCGATTTTTGTG
ATGCTCGTCAGGGGGGCGGAGCCTATGGAAAAACGCCAGCAACGCGGCCTTTTTACGGTTCCTGGCCTTT
TGCTGGCCTTTTGCTCACATGTTCTTTCCTGCGTTATCCCCTGATTCTGTGGATAACCGTATTACCGCCT
TTGAGTGAGCTGATACCGCTCGCCGCAGCCGAACGACCGAGCGCAGCGAGTCAGTGAGCGAGGAAGCGGA
AGAGCGCCTGATGCGGTATTTTCTCCTTACGCATCTGTGCGGTATTTCACACCGCATAAATTCCGACACC
ATCGAATGGCGCAAAACCTTTCGCGGTATGGCATGATAGCGCCCGGAAGAGAGTCAATTCAGGGTGGTGA
ATGTGAAACCAGTAACGTTATACGATGTCGCAGAGTATGCCGGTGTCTCTTATCAGACCGTTTCCCGCGT
GGTGAACCAGGCCAGCCACGTTTCTGCGAAAACGCGGGAAAAAGTGGAAGCGGCGATGGCGGAGCTGAAT
TACATTCCCAACCGCGTGGCACAACAACTGGCGGGCAAACAGTCGTTGCTGATTGGCGTTGCCACCTCCA
GTCTGGCCCTGCACGCGCCGTCGCAAATTGTCGCGGCGATTAAATCTCGCGCCGATCAACTGGGTGCCAG
CGTGGTGGTGTCGATGGTAGAACGAAGCGGCGTCGAAGCCTGTAAAGCGGCGGTGCACAATCTTCTCGCG
CAACGCGTCAGTGGGCTGATCATTAACTATCCGCTGGATGACCAGGATGCCATTGCTGTGGAAGCTGCCT
GCACTAATGTTCCGGCGTTATTTCTTGATGTCTCTGACCAGACACCCATCAACAGTATTATTTTCTCCCA
TGAAGACGGTACGCGACTGGGCGTGGAGCATCTGGTCGCATTGGGTCACCAGCAAATCGCGCTGTTAGCG
GGCCCATTAAGTTCTGTCTCGGCGCGTCTGCGTCTGGCTGGCTGGCATAAATATCTCACTCGCAATCAAA
TTCAGCCGATAGCGGAACGGGAAGGCGACTGGAGTGCCATGTCCGGTTTTCAACAAACCATGCAAATGCT
GAATGAGGGCATCGTTCCCACTGCGATGCTGGTTGCCAACGATCAGATGGCGCTGGGCGCAATGCGCGCC
ATTACCGAGTCCGGGCTGCGCGTTGGTGCGGATATCTCGGTAGTGGGATACGACGATACCGAAGACAGCT
CATGTTATATCCCGCCGTTAACCACCATCAAACAGGATTTTCGCCTGCTGGGGCAAACCAGCGTGGACCG
CTTGCTGCAACTCTCTCAGGGCCAGGCGGTGAAGGGCAATCAGCTGTTGCCCGTCTCACTGGTGAAAAGA
AAAACCACCCTGGCGCCCAATACGCAAACCGCCTCTCCCCGCGCGTTGGCCGATTCATTAATGCAGCTGG
CACGACAGGTTTCCCGACTGGAAAGCGGGCAGTGAGCGCAACGCAATTAATGTAAGTTAGCTCACTCATT
AGGCACCCCAGGCTTTACACTTTATGCTTCCGGCTCGTATGTTGTGTGGAATTGTGAGCGGATAACAATT
TCACACAGGAAACAGCTATGACCATGATTACGGATTCACTGGCCGTCGTTTTACAACGTCGTGACTGGGA
AAACCCTGGCGTTACCCAACTTAATCGCCTTGCAGCACATCCCCCTTTCGCCAGCTGGCGTAATAGCGAA
GAGGCCCGCACCGATCGCCCTTCCCAACAGTTGCGCAGCCTGAATGGCGAATGGCGCTTTGCCTGGTTTC
CGGCACCAGAAGCGGTGCCGGAAAGCTGGCTGGAGTGCGATCTTCCTGAGGCCGATACTGTCGTCGTCCC
CTCAAACTGGCAGATGCACGGTTACGATGCGCCCATCTACACCAACGTGACCTATCCCATTACGGTCAAT
CCGCCGTTTGTTCCCACGGAGAATCCGACGGGTTGTTACTCGCTCACATTTAATGTTGATGAAAGCTGGC
TACAGGAAGGCCAGACGCGAATTATTTTTGATGGCGTTGGAATTAGCTTATCGACTGCACGGTGCACCAA
TGCTTCTGGCGTCAGGCAGCCATCGGAAGCTGTGGTATGGCTGTGCAGGTCGTAAATCACTGCATAATTC
GTGTCGCTCAAGGCGCACTCCCGTTCTGGATAATGTTTTTTGCGCCGACATCATAACGGTTCTGGCAAAT
ATTCTGAAATGAGCTG
Features (pLannotate 1.2.2; 17 found; start..end, strand, type, name):
      1..29      +  promoter       tac promoter: strong E. coli promoter; hybrid between the trp and lac UV5 promoters
     37..53      +  protein_bind   lac operator: The lac repressor binds to the lac operator to inhibit transcription in E. coli. This inhibition can be relieved by adding lactose or isopropyl-β-D-thiogalactopyranoside (IPTG). lac repressor encoded by lacI
     76..729     +  CDS            GST26_SCHJA: Experimental evidence at protein level: Swiss-Prot protein existence level 1. GST isoenzymes appear to play a central role in the parasite detoxification system. Other functions are also suspected including a role in increasing the solubility of haematin in the parasite gut. From Schistosoma japonicum (Blood fluke).
    760..1839    +  CDS            Lrpap1: AMRP_MOUSE - Experimental evidence at protein level: Swiss-Prot protein existence level 1. Molecular chaperone for LDL receptor-related proteins that may regulate their ligand binding activity along the secretory pathway. From Mus musculus (Mouse).
   1941..1980    +  CDS            rop (fragment): Rop protein, which maintains plasmids at low copy number; rop
   2082..2122    +  misc_feature   bom (fragment): basis of mobility region from pBR322
   2227..2331    +  promoter       AmpR promoter: bla
   2332..3192    +  CDS            AmpR: β-lactamase; bla; confers resistance to ampicillin, carbenicillin, and related antibiotics
   3363..3951    +  rep_origin     ori: high-copy-number ColE1/pMB1/pBR322/pUC origin of replication
   4137..4188    -  misc_feature   bom (fragment): basis of mobility region from pBR322
   4195..4272    +  promoter       lacI promoter: lacI
   4273..5355    +  CDS            lacI: lac repressor; lacI; The lac repressor binds to the lac operator to inhibit transcription in E. coli. This inhibition can be relieved by adding lactose or isopropyl-β-D-thiogalactopyranoside (IPTG).
   5368..5389    +  protein_bind   CAP binding site: CAP binding activates transcription in the presence of cAMP. E. coli catabolite activator protein
   5404..5434    +  promoter       lac promoter: promoter for the E. coli lac operon
   5442..5458    +  protein_bind   lac operator: The lac repressor binds to the lac operator to inhibit transcription in E. coli. This inhibition can be relieved by adding lactose or isopropyl-β-D-thiogalactopyranoside (IPTG). lac repressor encoded by lacI
   5478..5651    +  CDS            lacZα: LacZα fragment of β-galactosidase; lacZ fragment
   5915..6031    -  CDS            yciV (fragment): RNAAM_ECOLI - Also known as trpH From Escherichia coli (strain K12).
