[The description below was written by a language model from this plasmid's Addgene catalogue record and pLannotate feature annotations shown in this document.]
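Description:
RAPpGEX is a bacterial expression plasmid built on the pGEX-4T1 backbone that carries full-length mouse Lrpap1, the LDL receptor-related protein associated protein (RAP), a chaperone for LDL receptor family members. The catalogue lists the vector type and purpose as mammalian expression, but nothing in the feature table supports that. All the regulatory elements are prokaryotic, and the depositor's own notes state that the RAP-GST fusion protein was produced in Escherichia coli and purified through its GST tag. The plasmid replicates from a ColE1/pMB1-type origin and is selected with ampicillin through the bla gene. Short rop and bom fragments and a lac promoter/lacZα remnant are backbone relics.

Expression is driven by the tac promoter, a strong trp/lac hybrid, followed by a lac operator. The plasmid also carries lacI with its own promoter, so the repressor keeps transcription off until it is induced with IPTG. The Schistosoma japonicum glutathione S-transferase coding sequence lies immediately downstream of the promoter. The Lrpap1 coding sequence follows a short linker and was cloned between the BamHI and XhoI sites. GST is therefore at the N-terminus of RAP, even though the catalogue describes the tag as C-terminal on the backbone. In pGEX-4T vectors the linker normally encodes a thrombin cleavage site, but this is not annotated in the table. The sequenced record is slightly longer (6,106 nt) than the stated total size of 6,036 bp.

The construct is used to make recombinant GST-RAP by glutathione affinity purification. RAP is widely used as an antagonist of ligand binding to LRP1 and related receptors, and the associated publication concerns LRP1 as a modulator of oligodendrogenesis in mice.
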