Addgene plasmid #162241: RAPpGEX
Purpose: Expresses LDL-receptor associated protein (RAP), full length in mammalian cells
Depositing lab: Andreas Faissner. Depositing organization: Ruhr-Universitaet Bochum. Publication: A LewisX glycoprotein screen identifies the low density lipoprotein receptor-related protein 1 (LRP1) as a modulator of oligodendrogenesis in mice. Hennen E, Safina D, Haussmann U, Worsdorfer P, Edenhofer F, Poetsch A, Faissner A. J Biol Chem. 2013 Jun 7;288(23):16538-45. doi: 10.1074/jbc.M112.419812. Epub 2013 Apr 24. PubMed 23615909.
Backbone
  Vector backbone: pGEX-4T1 (https://www.addgene.org/vector-database/2876/)
  Backbone manufacturer: GE Healthcare/Amersham Biosciences
  Backbone size w/o insert (bp): 4969
  Total vector size (bp): 6036
  Vector type: Mammalian Expression
Growth in bacteria
  Bacterial resistance: Ampicillin, 100 μg/mL
  Growth temperature: 37°C
  Growth strain: DH5alpha
  Growth instructions: The RAP-GST fusion protein was expressed in Escherichia coli and purified via its GST tag according to standard protocols.
  Copy number: Unknown
Gene/Insert
  Gene/Insert name: lrpap1 (alt name: LDL-receptor-related protein associated protein (RAP))
  Species: M. musculus (mouse)
  Insert size (bp): 1067
  GenBank ID: 16976
  Entrez Gene: Lrpap1 (a.k.a. AA617339, AI790446, AU042172, C77774, HBP44, RAP)
  Tag / fusion protein: GST-tag (C terminal on backbone)
  Cloning method: Restriction Enzyme; 5′ cloning site BamHI (unknown if destroyed); 3′ cloning site XhoI (unknown if destroyed)
  Sequencing primers: 5′ GGATCCAGGAAGATGGCGCCTCGAAGAGA; 3′ CTCGAGGACATGCTGACAGCTCCCGGT
Terms and licenses: Academic/Nonprofit Terms; Industry Terms: Not Available to Industry
Depositor comments: Full-length mouse RAP was cloned by Eva Hennen into the pGEX4T1 vector that was obtained from GE Healthcare (Amersham Biosciences).
How to cite: RAPpGEX was a gift from Andreas Faissner (Addgene plasmid # 162241 ; http://n2t.net/addgene:162241 ; RRID:Addgene_162241)
